>Addgene plasmid #209726 | plenti.CamKII.(cyto).iATPSnFR2.A95K.HaloTag | addgene full sequence | sequence record 414452 | Addgene NGS Result
TGCCACCTGACGTCGACGGATCGGGAGATCTCCCGATCCCCTATGGTGCACTCTCAGTACAATCTGCTCT
GATGCCGCATAGTTAAGCCAGTATCTGCTCCCTGCTTGTGTGTTGGAGGTCGCTGAGTAGTGCGCGAGCA
AAATTTAAGCTACAACAAGGCAAGGCTTGACCGACAATTGCATGAAGAATCTGCTTAGGGTTAGGCGTTT
TGCGCTGCTTCGCGATGTACGGGCCAGATATACGCGTTGACATTGATTATTGACTAGTTATTAATAGTAA
TCAATTACGGGGTCATTAGTTCATAGCCCATATATGGAGTTCCGCGTTACATAACTTACGGTAAATGGCC
CGCCTGGCTGACCGCCCAACGACCCCCGCCCATTGACGTCAATAATGACGTATGTTCCCATAGTAACGCC
AATAGGGACTTTCCATTGACGTCAATGGGTGGAGTATTTACGGTAAACTGCCCACTTGGCAGTACATCAA
GTGTATCATATGCCAAGTACGCCCCCTATTGACGTCAATGACGGTAAATGGCCCGCCTGGCATTATGCCC
AGTACATGACCTTATGGGACTTTCCTACTTGGCAGTACATCTACGTATTAGTCATCGCTATTACCATGGT
GATGCGGTTTTGGCAGTACATCAATGGGCGTGGATAGCGGTTTGACTCACGGGGATTTCCAAGTCTCCAC
CCCATTGACGTCAATGGGAGTTTGTTTTGGCACCAAAATCAACGGGACTTTCCAAAATGTCGTAACAACT
CCGCCCCATTGACGCAAATGGGCGGTAGGCGTGTACGGTGGGAGGTCTATATAAGCAGCGCGTTTTGCCT
GTACTGGGTCTCTCTGGTTAGACCAGATCTGAGCCTGGGAGCTCTCTGGCTAACTAGGGAACCCACTGCT
TAAGCCTCAATAAAGCTTGCCTTGAGTGCTTCAAGTAGTGTGTGCCCGTCTGTTGTGTGACTCTGGTAAC
TAGAGATCCCTCAGACCCTTTTAGTCAGTGTGGAAAATCTCTAGCAGTGGCGCCCGAACAGGGACTTGAA
AGCGAAAGGGAAACCAGAGGAGCTCTCTCGACGCAGGACTCGGCTTGCTGAAGCGCGCACGGCAAGAGGC
GAGGGGCGGCGACTGGTGAGTACGCCAAAAATTTTGACTAGCGGAGGCTAGAAGGAGAGAGATGGGTGCG
AGAGCGTCAGTATTAAGCGGGGGAGAATTAGATCGCGATGGGAAAAAATTCGGTTAAGGCCAGGGGGAAA
GAAAAAATATAAATTAAAACATATAGTATGGGCAAGCAGGGAGCTAGAACGATTCGCAGTTAATCCTGGC
CTGTTAGAAACATCAGAAGGCTGTAGACAAATACTGGGACAGCTACAACCATCCCTTCAGACAGGATCAG
AAGAACTTAGATCATTATATAATACAGTAGCAACCCTCTATTGTGTGCATCAAAGGATAGAGATAAAAGA
CACCAAGGAAGCTTTAGACAAGATAGAGGAAGAGCAAAACAAAAGTAAGACCACCGCACAGCAAGCGGCC
GCTGATCTTCAGACCTGGAGGAGGAGATATGAGGGACAATTGGAGAAGTGAATTATATAAATATAAAGTA
GTAAAAATTGAACCATTAGGAGTAGCACCCACCAAGGCAAAGAGAAGAGTGGTGCAGAGAGAAAAAAGAG
CAGTGGGAATAGGAGCTTTGTTCCTTGGGTTCTTGGGAGCAGCAGGAAGCACTATGGGCGCAGCGTCAAT
GACGCTGACGGTACAGGCCAGACAATTATTGTCTGGTATAGTGCAGCAGCAGAACAATTTGCTGAGGGCT
ATTGAGGCGCAACAGCATCTGTTGCAACTCACAGTCTGGGGCATCAAGCAGCTCCAGGCAAGAATCCTGG
CTGTGGAAAGATACCTAAAGGATCAACAGCTCCTGGGGATTTGGGGTTGCTCTGGAAAACTCATTTGCAC
CACTGCTGTGCCTTGGAATGCTAGTTGGAGTAATAAATCTCTGGAACAGATTTGGAATCACACGACCTGG
ATGGAGTGGGACAGAGAAATTAACAATTACACAAGCTTAATACACTCCTTAATTGAAGAATCGCAAAACC
AGCAAGAAAAGAATGAACAAGAATTATTGGAATTAGATAAATGGGCAAGTTTGTGGAATTGGTTTAACAT
AACAAATTGGCTGTGGTATATAAAATTATTCATAATGATAGTAGGAGGCTTGGTAGGTTTAAGAATAGTT
TTTGCTGTACTTTCTATAGTGAATAGAGTTAGGCAGGGATATTCACCATTATCGTTTCAGACCCACCTCC
CAACCCCGAGGGGACCCGACAGGCCCGAAGGAATAGAAGAAGAAGGTGGAGAGAGAGACAGAGACAGATC
CATTCGATTAGTGAACGGATCGGCACTGCGTGCGCCAATTCTGCAGACAAATGGCAGTATTCATCCACAA
TTTTAAAAGAAAAGGGGGGATTGGGGGGTACAGTGCAGGGGAAAGAATAGTAGACATAATAGCAACAGAC
ATACAAACTAAAGAATTACAAAAACAAATTACAAAAATTCAAAATTTTCGGGTTTATTACAGGGACAGCA
GAGATCCAGTTTGGTTAATTAACATTATGGCCTTAGGTCACTTCATCTCCATGGGGTTCTTCTTCTGATT
TTCTAGAAAATGAGATGGGGGTGCAGAGAGCTTCCTCAGTGACCTGCCCAGGGTCACATCAGAAATGTCA
GAGCTAGAACTTGAACTCAGATTACTAATCTTAAATTCCATGCCTTGGGGGCATGCAAGTACGATATACA
GAAGGAGTGAACTCATTAGGGCAGATGACCAATGAGTTTAGGAAAGAAGAGTCCAGGGCAGGGTACATCT
ACACCACCCGCCCAGCCCTGGGTGAGTCCAGCCACGTTCACCTCATTATAGTTGCCTCTCTCCAGTCCTA
CCTTGACGGGAAGCACAAGCAGAAACTGGGACAGGAGCCCCAGGAGACCAAATCTTCATGGTCCCTCTGG
GAGGATGGGTGGGGAGAGCTGTGGCAGAGGCCTCAGGAGGGGCCCTGCTGCTCAGTGGTGACAGATAGGG
GTGAGAAAGCAGACAGAGTCATTCCGTCAGCATTCTGGGTCTGTTTGGTACTTCTTCTCACGCTAAGGTG
GCGGTGTGATATGCACAATGGCTAAAAAGCAGGGAGAGCTGGAAAGAAACAAGGACAGAGACAGAGGCCA
AGTCAACCAGACCAATTCCCAGAGGAAGCAAAGAAACCATTACAGAGACTACAAGGGGGAAGGGAAGGAG
AGATGAATTAGCTTCCCCTGTAAACCTTAGAACCCAGCTGTTGCCAGGGCAACGGGGCAATACCTGTCTC
TTCAGAGGAGATGAAGTTGCCAGGGTAACTACATCCTGTCTTTCTCAAGGACCATCCCAGAATGTGGCAC
CCACTAGCCGTTACCATAGCAACTGCCTCTTTGCCCCACTTAATCCCATCCCGTCTGTTAAAAGGGCCCT
ATAGTTGGAGGTGGGGGAGGTAGGAAGAGCGATGATCACTTGTGGACTAAGTTTGTTCGCATCCCCTTCT
CCAACCCCCTCAGTACATCACCCTGGGGGAACAGGGTCCACTTGCTCCTGGGCCCACACAGTCCTGCAGT
ATTGTGTATATAAGGCCAGGGCAAAGAGGAGCAGGTTTTAAAGTGAAAGGCAGGCAGGTGTTGGGGAGGC
AGTTACCGGGGCAACGGGAACAGGGCGTTTCGGAGGTGGTTGCCATGGGGACCTGGATGCTGACGAAGGC
TCGCGAGGCTGTGAGCAGCCACAGTGCCCTGCTCAGAAGCCCCAAGCTCGTCAGTCAAGCCGGTTCTCCG
TTTGCACTCAGGAGCACGGGCAGGCGAGTGGCCCCTAGTTCTGGGGGCAGCGGGGGATCCGCCACCATGA
AGACTATTCACGTGAGTGTCGTAACTCCCGACGGGCCTGTATATGAGGATGACGTTGAAATGGTGAGCGT
CAAAGCAAAAAGTGGCGAGCTCGGTATTCTCCCAGGCCACATTCCCTTGAAAGCTCCCCTAGAGATCAGT
GCCGCACGCCTGAAGAAAGGGGGCAAAACACAGTATATCGCTGTGTCAGGCGGCAACCTCGAAGTGCGGC
CTGACAAGGTGACCATCTATGCCCAGGCAGCCGAGAGGGCTGAGGATATCGATGTCCTGCGCGCCAAGAA
AGCCAAGGAGAGAGCCGAGCGCCGACTCCAATCACAGGTCCTGGTCGGGAACGTCTATATCACCGCCGAC
AAGCAGAAGAACGGCATCAAGGCGAACTTCAAGATCCGCCACAACGTGGAGGACGGCAGCATGCAGCTCG
CCGACCACTACCAGCAGAACACCCCCATCGGCGACGGCCCCGTGCTGCTGCCCGACAACCACTACCTGAG
CACCCAGTCCGTGCTGAGCAAAGACCCTAACGAGAAGCGCGATCACATGGTCCTGCTGGAGTTCGTGACC
GCCGCCGGGATCACTCTCGGCATGGACGAGCTGTACAAGGGCGGTACCGGAGGGAGCATGAGCAAGGGCG
AGGAGCTGTTCACCGGGGTGGTGCCCATCCTGGTCGAGCTGGACGGCGACGTAAACGGCCACAAGTTCAG
CGTGCGCGGCGAGGGCGAGGGCGATGCCACCAACGGCAAGCTGACCCTGAAGTTCATCTGCACCACCGGC
AAGCTGCCCGTGCCCTGGCCCACCCTCGTGACCACCCTGACCTACGGCGTGCAGTGCTTCAGCCGCTACC
CCGACCACATGAAGCAGCACGACTTCTTCAAGTCCGCCATGCCCGAAGGCTACGTCCAGGAGCGCACCAT
CAGCTTCAAGGACGACGGCACCTACAAGACCCGCGCCGAGGTGAAGTTCGAGGGCGACACCCTGGTGAAC
CGCATCGAGCTGAAGGGCATCGACTTCAAGGAGGACGGCAACATCCTGGGGCACAAGCTGGAGTACAACT
TTATTTGTGTGGACATCGATTTTAAGCGCGCCGAGCTCGCCCTTAAGCGCGCAATGAATAGGCTCTCAGT
TGCCGAAATGAAGCTGCAGGGCGGAGGCTCGGGCGGAGGTGGGTCGGGTGGCGGCGGATCAATGGCCGAG
ATCGGCACCGGCTTCCCCTTCGACCCCCACTACGTGGAGGTGCTGGGCGAGCGCATGCACTACGTTGACG
TGGGCCCCCGCGACGGCACCCCCGTGCTGTTCCTGCACGGCAACCCCACCAGCAGCTACGTGTGGCGCAA
CATCATCCCCCACGTGGCCCCCACCCACCGCACTATCGCCCCCGACCTGATCGGCATGGGCAAGAGCGAC
AAGCCCGACCTGGGCTACTTCTTCGACGACCACGTGCGCTTCATGGACGCCTTCATCGAGGCCCTGGGCC
TGGAGGAGGTGGTGCTGGTGATCCACGACTGGGGCAGCGCCCTGGGCTTCCACTGGGCCAAGCGCAACCC
CGAGCGCGTGAAGGGCATCGCCTTCATGGAGTTCATCCGCCCCATCCCCACCTGGGACGAGTGGCCCGAG
TTCGCCCGCGAGACCTTCCAGGCCTTCCGCACCACCGACGTGGGCCGCAAGCTGATCATCGACCAGAACG
TGTTCATCGAGGGCACCCTGCCCATGGGCGTGGTGCGCCCCCTGACCGAGGTGGAGATGGACCACTACCG
CGAGCCCTTCCTGAACCCCGTGGACCGCGAGCCCCTGTGGCGCTTCCCCAACGAGCTGCCCATCGCCGGC
GAGCCCGCCAACATCGTGGCCCTGGTGGAGGAGTACATGGACTGGCTGCACCAGAGCCCCGTGCCCAAGC
TGCTGTTCTGGGGCACCCCCGGCGTGCTGATCCCCCCCGCCGAGGCCGCCCGCCTGGCCAAGAGCCTGCC
CAACGTTAAGGCCGTGGACATCGGCCCCGGCCTGAACCTGCTCCAGGAGGACAACCCCGACCTGATCGGC
AGCGAGATCGCCCGCTGGCTGAGCACCCTCGAGATCAGCGGCTAGGAATTCGATATCAAGCTTATCGATA
ATCAACCTCTGGATTACAAAATTTGTGAAAGATTGACTGGTATTCTTAACTATGTTGCTCCTTTTACGCT
ATGTGGATACGCTGCTTTAATGCCTTTGTATCATGCTATTGCTTCCCGTATGGCTTTCATTTTCTCCTCC
TTGTATAAATCCTGGTTGCTGTCTCTTTATGAGGAGTTGTGGCCCGTTGTCAGGCAACGTGGCGTGGTGT
GCACTGTGTTTGCTGACGCAACCCCCACTGGTTGGGGCATTGCCACCACCTGTCAGCTCCTTTCCGGGAC
TTTCGCTTTCCCCCTCCCTATTGCCACGGCGGAACTCATCGCCGCCTGCCTTGCCCGCTGCTGGACAGGG
GCTCGGCTGTTGGGCACTGACAATTCCGTGGTGTTGTCGGGGAAATCATCGTCCTTTCCTTGGCTGCTCG
CCTGTGTTGCCACCTGGATTCTGCGCGGGACGTCCTTCTGCTACGTCCCTTCGGCCCTCAATCCAGCGGA
CCTTCCTTCCCGCGGCCTGCTGCCGGCTCTGCGGCCTCTTCCGCGTCTTCGCCTTCGCCCTCAGACGAGT
CGGATCTCCCTTTGGGCCGCCTCCCCGCATCGATACCGTCGACCTCGAGACCTAGAAAAACATGGAGCAA
TCACAAGTAGCAATACAGCAGCTACCAATGCTGATTGTGCCTGGCTAGAAGCACAAGAGGAGGAGGAGGT
GGGTTTTCCAGTCACACCTCAGGTACCTTTAAGACCAATGACTTACAAGGCAGCTGTAGATCTTAGCCAC
TTTTTAAAAGAAAAGGGGGGACTGGAAGGGCTAATTCACTCCCAACGAAGACAAGATATCCTTGATCTGT
GGATCTACCACACACAAGGCTACTTCCCTGATTGGCAGAACTACACACCAGGGCCAGGGATCAGATATCC
ACTGACCTTTGGATGGTGCTACAAGCTAGTACCAGTTGAGCAAGAGAAGGTAGAAGAAGCCAATGAAGGA
GAGAACACCCGCTTGTTACACCCTGTGAGCCTGCATGGGATGGATGACCCGGAGAGAGAAGTATTAGAGT
GGAGGTTTGACAGCCGCCTAGCATTTCATCACATGGCCCGAGAGCTGCATCCGGACTGTACTGGGTCTCT
CTGGTTAGACCAGATCTGAGCCTGGGAGCTCTCTGGCTAACTAGGGAACCCACTGCTTAAGCCTCAATAA
AGCTTGCCTTGAGTGCTTCAAGTAGTGTGTGCCCGTCTGTTGTGTGACTCTGGTAACTAGAGATCCCTCA
GACCCTTTTAGTCAGTGTGGAAAATCTCTAGCAGGGCCCGTTTAAACCCGCTGATCAGCCTCGACTGTGC
CTTCTAGTTGCCAGCCATCTGTTGTTTGCCCCTCCCCCGTGCCTTCCTTGACCCTGGAAGGTGCCACTCC
CACTGTCCTTTCCTAATAAAATGAGGAAATTGCATCGCATTGTCTGAGTAGGTGTCATTCTATTCTGGGG
GGTGGGGTGGGGCAGGACAGCAAGGGGGAGGATTGGGAAGACAATAGCAGGCATGCTGGGGATGCGGTGG
GCTCTATGGCTTCTGAGGCGGAAAGAACCAGCTGGGGCTCTAGGGGGTATCCCC
[124 nt withheld, positions 7615-7738]
C
[91 nt withheld, positions 7740-7830]
A
[49 nt withheld, positions 7832-7880]
CCTTTGACGTTGGAGTCCACGTTCTTT
[37 nt withheld, positions 7908-7944]
ACCCTATCTCGGTCTATTCTTTTGATTTATAAGGGATTTTGCCGATTTCGGCCTATTGGTTAAAAAATGA
GCTGATTTAACAAAAATTTAACGCGAATTAATTCTGTGGAATGTGTGTCAGTTAGGGTGTGGAAAGTCCC
CAGGCTCCCCAGCAGGCAGAAGTATGCAAAGCATGCATCTCAATTAGTCAGCAACCAGGTGTGGAAAGTC
CCCAGGCTCCCCAGCAGGCAGAAGTATGCAAAGCATGCATCTCAATTAGTCAGCAACCATAGTCCCGCCC
CTAACTCCGCCCATCCCGCCCCTAACTCCGCCCAGTTCCGCCCATTCTCCGCCCCATGGCTGACTAATTT
TTTTTATTTATGCAGAGGCCGAGGCCGCCTCTGCCTCTGAGCTATTCCAGAAGTAGTGAGGAGGCTTTTT
TGGAGGCCTAGGCTTTTGCAAAAAGCTCCCGGGAGCTTGTATATCCATTTTCGGATCTGATCAGCACGTG
TTGACAATTAATCATCGGCATAGTATATCGGCATAGTATAATACGACAAGGTGAGGAACTAAACCATGGC
CAAGTTGACCAGTGCCGTTCCGGTGCTCACCGCGCGCGACGTCGCCGGAGCGGTCGAGTTCTGGACCGAC
CGGCTCGGGTTCTCCCGGGACTTCGTGGAGGACGACTTCGCCGGTGTGGTCCGGGACGACGTGACCCTGT
TCATCAGCGCGGTCCAGGACCAGGTGGTGCCGGACAACACCCTGGCCTGGGTGTGGGTGCGCGGCCTGGA
CGAGCTGTACGCCGAGTGGTCGGAGGTCGTGTCCACGAACTTCCGGGACGCCTCCGGGCCGGCCATGACC
GAGATCGGCGAGCAGCCGTGGGGGCGGGAGTTCGCCCTGCGCGACCCGGCCGGCAACTGCGTGCACTTCG
TGGCCGAGGAGCAGGACTGACACGTGCTACGAGATTTCGATTCCACCGCCGCCTTCTATGAAAGGTTGGG
CTTCGGAATCGTTTTCCGGGACGCCGGCTGGATGATCCTCCAGCGCGGGGATCTCATGCTGGAGTTCTTC
GCCCACCCCAACTTGTTTATTGCAGCTTATAATGGTTACAAATAAAGCAATAGCATCACAAATTTCACAA
ATAAAGCATTTTTTTCACTGCATTCTAGTTGTGGTTTGTCCAAACTCATCAATGTATCTTATCATGTCTG
TATACCGTCGACCTCTAGCTAGAGCTTGGCGTAATCATGGTCATAGCTGTTTCCTGTGTGAAATTGTTAT
CCGCTCACAATTCCACACAACATACGAGCCGGAAGCATAAAGTGTAAAGCCTGGGGTGCCTAATGAGTGA
GCTAACTCACATTAATTGCGTTGCGCTCACTGCCCGCTTTCCAGTCGGGAAACCTGTCGTGCCAGCTGCA
TTAATGAATCGGCCAACGCGCGGGGAGAGGCGGTTTGCGTATTGGGCGCTCTTCCGCTTCCTCGCTCACT
GACTCGCTGCGCTCGGTCGTTCGGCTGCGGCGAGCGGTATCAGCTCACTCAAAGGCGGTAATACGGTTAT
CCACAGAATCAGGGGATAACGCAGGAAAGAACATGTGAGCAAAAGGCCAGCAAAAGGCCAGGAACCGTAA
AAAGGCCGCGTTGCTGGCGTTTTTCCATAGGCTCCGCCCCCCTGACGAGCATCACAAAAATCGACGCTCA
AGTCAGAGGTGGCGAAACCCGACAGGACTATAAAGATACCAGGCGTTTCCCCCTGGAAGCTCCCTCGTGC
GCTCTCCTGTTCCGACCCTGCCGCTTACCGGATACCTGTCCGCCTTTCTCCCTTCGGGAAGCGTGGCGCT
TTCTCATAGCTCACGCTGTAGGTATCTCAGTTCGGTGTAGGTCGTTCGCTCCAAGCTGGGCTGTGTGCAC
GAACCCCCCGTTCAGCCCGACCGCTGCGCCTTATCCGGTAACTATCGTCTTGAGTCCAACCCGGTAAGAC
ACGACTTATCGCCACTGGCAGCAGCCACTGGTAACAGGATTAGCAGAGCGAGGTATGTAGGCGGTGCTAC
AGAGTTCTTGAAGTGGTGGCCTAACTACGGCTACACTAGAAGAACAGTATTTGGTATCTGCGCTCTGCTG
AAGCCAGTTACCTTCGGAAAAAGAGTTGGTAGCTCTTGATCCGGCAAACAAACCACCGCTGGTAGCGGTG
GTTTTTTTGTTTGCAAGCAGCAGATTACGCGCAGAAAAAAAGGATCTCAAGAAGATCCTTTGATCTTTTC
TACGGGGTCTGACGCTCAGTGGAACGAAAACTCACGTTAAGGGATTTTGGTCATGAGATTATCAAAAAGG
ATCTTCACCTAGATCCTTTTAAATTAAAAATGAAGTTTTAAATCAATCTAAAGTATATATGAGTAAACTT
GGTCTGACAGTTACCAATGCTTAATCAGTGAGGCACCTATCTCAGCGATCTGTCTATTTCGTTCATCCAT
AGTTGCCTGACTCCCCGTCGTGTAGATAACTACGATACGGGAGGGCTTACCATCTGGCCCCAGTGCTGCA
ATGATACCGCGAGACCCACGCTCACCGGCTCCAGATTTATCAGCAATAAACCAGCCAGCCGGAAGGGCCG
AGCGCAGAAGTGGTCCTGCAACTTTATCCGCCTCCATCCAGTCTATTAATTGTTGCCGGGAAGCTAGAGT
AAGTAGTTCGCCAGTTAATAGTTTGCGCAACGTTGTTGCCATTGCTACAGGCATCGTGGTGTCACGCTCG
TCGTTTGGTATGGCTTCATTCAGCTCCGGTTCCCAACGATCAAGGCGAGTTACATGATCCCCCATGTTGT
GCAAAAAAGCGGTTAGCTCCTTCGGTCCTCCGATCGTTGTCAGAAGTAAGTTGGCCGCAGTGTTATCACT
CATGGTTATGGCAGCACTGCATAATTCTCTTACTGTCATGCCATCCGTAAGATGCTTTTCTGTGACTGGT
GAGTACTCAACCAAGTCATTCTGAGAATAGTGTATGCGGCGACCGAGTTGCTCTTGCCCGGCGTCAATAC
GGGATAATACCGCGCCACATAGCAGAACTTTAAAAGTGCTCATCATTGGAAAACGTTCTTCGGGGCGAAA
ACTCTCAAGGATCTTACCGCTGTTGAGATCCAGTTCGATGTAACCCACTCGTGCACCCAACTGATCTTCA
GCATCTTTTACTTTCACCAGCGTTTCTGGGTGAGCAAAAACAGGAAGGCAAAATGCCGCAAAAAAGGGAA
TAAGGGCGACACGGAAATGTTGAATACTCATACTCTTCCTTTTTCAATATTATTGAAGCATTTATCAGGG
TTATTGTCTCATGAGCGGATACATATTTGAATGTATTTAGAAAAATAAACAAATAGGGGTTCCGCGCACA
TTTCCCCGAAAAG
Features (pLannotate 1.2.2; 33 found; start..end, strand, type, name):
     42..94      -  misc_feature   bom (fragment): basis of mobility region from pBR322
    249..628     +  enhancer       CMV enhancer: human cytomegalovirus immediate early enhancer
    629..828     +  promoter       CMV promoter: human cytomegalovirus (CMV) immediate early promoter
    846..1026    +  LTR            5' LTR (truncated): truncated 5' long terminal repeat (LTR) from HIV-1
   1073..1198    +  misc_feature   HIV-1 Ψ: packaging signal of human immunodeficiency virus type 1
   1182..1545    +  CDS            HIV-1 gag (fragment): gag protein from human immunodeficiency virus 1; gag
   1691..1924    +  misc_feature   RRE: The Rev response element (RRE) of HIV-1 allows for Rev-dependent mRNA export from the nucleus to the cytoplasm.
   2301..2401    +  CDS            Rev (fragment): human immunodeficiency virus 1 (HIV-1) Rev protein; rev; enhances nuclear export of unspliced and incompletely spliced viral mRNAs
   2451..2568    +  misc_feature   cPPT/CTS: central polypurine tract and central termination sequence of HIV-1
   2613..3901    +  promoter       CaMKII promoter: promoter for the mouse calcium/calmodulin-dependent kinase II α subunit
   3917..4237    +  CDS            atpC (fragment): ATPE_GEOKA - Experimental evidence at protein level: Swiss-Prot protein existence level 1. Produces ATP from ADP in the presence of a proton gradient across the membrane. From Geobacillus kaustophilus (strain HTA426).
   4250..4969    +  CDS            cEGFP: cEGFP is a basic (constitutively fluorescent) green fluorescent protein published in 2008, derived from Aequorea victoria.
   4982..5053    +  CDS            atpC (fragment): ATPE_BACP3 - Experimental evidence at protein level: Swiss-Prot protein existence level 1. Produces ATP from ADP in the presence of a proton gradient across the membrane. From Bacillus sp. (strain PS3).
   5102..5980    +  CDS            dhaA: DHAA_PSEPV - Experimental evidence at protein level: Swiss-Prot protein existence level 1. Catalyzes hydrolytic cleavage of carbon-halogen bonds in halogenated aliphatic compounds, leading to the formation of the corresponding primary alcohols, halide ions and protons. Has a broad substrate specificity, as it is able to dehalogenate mono- and di- chlorinated and brominated alkanes (up to at least C10), and the two isomers of 1,3-dichloropropene to 3-chloroallyl alcohol; the highest activity was found with 1,2-dibromoethane, while no activity was observed with the analog 1,2-dichloroethane. Fro
   5994..6020    +  misc_feature   MCS (fragment): pBluescript multiple cloning site
   6020..6608    +  misc_feature   WPRE: woodchuck hepatitis virus posttranscriptional regulatory element
   6545..7126    +  CDS            nef (fragment): NEF_HV1H2 - Experimental evidence at protein level: Swiss-Prot protein existence level 1. Extracellular Nef protein targets CD4(+) T-lymphocytes for apoptosis by interacting with CXCR4 surface receptors. From Human immunodeficiency virus type 1 group M subtype B (isolate HXB2) (HIV-1).
   7133..7313    +  LTR            5' LTR (truncated): truncated 5' long terminal repeat (LTR) from HIV-1
   7345..7569    +  polyA_signal   bGH poly(A) signal: bovine growth hormone polyadenylation signal
   7573..7594    +  promoter       SV40 promoter (fragment): SV40 enhancer and early promoter
   7615..8043    +  rep_origin     f1 ori (sequence partly withheld): f1 bacteriophage origin of replication; arrow indicates direction of (+) strand synthesis
   8057..8386    +  promoter       SV40 promoter: SV40 enhancer and early promoter
   8434..8481    +  promoter       EM7 promoter: synthetic bacterial promoter&nbsp
   8500..8874    +  CDS            BleoR: antibiotic-binding protein; Sh ble from Streptoalloteichus hindustanus; confers resistance to bleomycin, phleomycin, and Zeocin™
   8884..9009    +  CDS            ble (fragment): BLE_KLEPN - Experimental evidence at protein level: Swiss-Prot protein existence level 1. Binding protein with a strong affinity to the bleomycin family of antibiotics. Binds to CL990; an antimitotic-antibiotic compound. From Klebsiella pneumoniae.
   9004..9125    +  polyA_signal   SV40 poly(A) signal: SV40 polyadenylation signal
   9196..9218    -  protein_bind   lac operator (fragment): The lac repressor binds to the lac operator to inhibit transcription in E. coli. This inhibition can be relieved by adding lactose or isopropyl-β-D-thiogalactopyranoside (IPTG). lac repressor encoded by lacI
   9222..9252    -  promoter       lac promoter: promoter for the E. coli lac operon
   9267..9288    -  protein_bind   CAP binding site: CAP binding activates transcription in the presence of cAMP. E. coli catabolite activator protein
   9301..9393    -  CDS            lacI (fragment): lac repressor; lacI; The lac repressor binds to the lac operator to inhibit transcription in E. coli. This inhibition can be relieved by adding lactose or isopropyl-β-D-thiogalactopyranoside (IPTG).
   9576..10164   -  rep_origin     ori: high-copy-number ColE1/pMB1/pBR322/pUC origin of replication
  10335..11195   -  CDS            AmpR: β-lactamase; bla; confers resistance to ampicillin, carbenicillin, and related antibiotics
  11196..11300   -  promoter       AmpR promoter: bla
