[The description below was written by a language model from this plasmid's Addgene catalogue record and pLannotate feature annotations shown in this document.]
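Description:
plenti.CamKII.(cyto).iATPSnFR2.A95K.HaloTag is a lentiviral transfer plasmid of about 11.3 kb for mammalian expression of a cytosolic, medium-affinity, ratiometric fluorescent ATP sensor. It is maintained in E. coli through a high-copy ColE1/pUC-type origin with ampicillin resistance (AmpR under its own bla promoter), and it also carries an f1 origin. A separate SV40/EM7-driven BleoR cassette with an SV40 poly(A) signal lies outside the viral region and could in principle provide Zeocin-type selection. The viral genome is arranged in the usual third-generation style: a CMV enhancer/promoter fused to a truncated HIV-1 5' LTR drives genomic RNA production in packaging cells, followed by the Ψ packaging signal with a gag fragment, the RRE for Rev-dependent export, and the cPPT/CTS. It ends with a WPRE, a second truncated LTR and a bGH poly(A) signal.

The internal expression cassette uses the mouse CaMKIIα promoter, which is commonly chosen to favour expression in excitatory neurons. The roughly 2 kb open reading frame, cloned between BamHI and EcoRI sites, appears in the annotation as fragments of a bacterial F0F1-ATP synthase epsilon subunit (atpC) flanking a circularly permuted GFP. This is the iATPSnFR2 design, in which ATP binding to the epsilon domain alters green fluorescence. The A95K substitution named in the construct corresponds to the medium-affinity variant. Downstream, a dehalogenase-derived HaloTag is fused to the sensor; labelling it with a spectrally distinct Halo ligand dye gives an ATP-independent reference signal for ratiometric normalisation. No targeting sequence is annotated, in line with the cytosolic designation. The construct is suited to monitoring intracellular ATP dynamics by transfection or lentiviral transduction.
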