Addgene plasmid #209726: plenti.CamKII.(cyto).iATPSnFR2.A95K.HaloTag
Purpose: Expresses cytosolic medium affinity ratiometric ATP sensor
Depositing lab: Timothy Ryan. Depositing organization: Cornell University. Publication: iATPSnFR2: A high-dynamic-range fluorescent sensor for monitoring intracellular ATP. Marvin JS, Kokotos AC, Kumar M, Pulido C, Tkachuk AN, Yao JS, Brown TA, Ryan TA. Proc Natl Acad Sci U S A. 2024 May 21;121(21):e2314604121. doi: 10.1073/pnas.2314604121. Epub 2024 May 15. PubMed 38748581.
Backbone
  Vector backbone: plenti.CamKII
  Total vector size (bp): 11325
  Vector type: Mammalian Expression, Lentiviral
Growth in bacteria
  Bacterial resistance: Ampicillin, 100 μg/mL
  Growth temperature: 37°C
  Growth strain: NEB Stable
  Copy number: High Copy
Gene/Insert
  Gene/Insert name: plenti.CamKII.(cyto).iATPSnFR2.A95K.HaloTag
  Insert size (bp): 2053
  Promoter: CamKII
  Cloning method: Restriction Enzyme; 5′ cloning site BamHI (unknown if destroyed); 3′ cloning site EcoRI (unknown if destroyed)
  Sequencing primers: 5′ CamKII-F; 3′ WPRE-R
Terms and licenses: Academic/Nonprofit Terms; Industry Terms: Not Available to Industry
Depositor comments: Please visit https://www.biorxiv.org/content/10.1101/2023.08.24.554624v1 for bioRxiv preprint.
How to cite: plenti.CamKII.(cyto).iATPSnFR2.A95K.HaloTag was a gift from Timothy Ryan (Addgene plasmid # 209726 ; http://n2t.net/addgene:209726 ; RRID:Addgene_209726)
